>Addgene plasmid #122691 | pET28a-PKM2-R399E | addgene full sequence | sequence record 238810 | Addgene NGS Result
GGAATTGTGAGCGGATAACAATTCCCCTCTAGAAATAATTTTGTTTAACTTTAAGAAGGAGATATACCAT
GGGCAGCAGCCATCATCATCATCATCACAGCAGCGGCCTGGTGCCGCGCGGCAGCCATATGTCGAAGCCC
CATAGTGAAGCCGGGACTGCCTTCATTCAGACCCAGCAGCTGCACGCAGCCATGGCTGACACATTCCTGG
AGCACATGTGCCGCCTGGACATTGATTCACCACCCATCACAGCCCGGAACACTGGCATCATCTGTACCAT
TGGCCCAGCTTCCCGATCAGTGGAGACGTTGAAGGAGATGATTAAGTCTGGAATGAATGTGGCTCGTCTG
AACTTCTCTCATGGAACTCATGAGTACCATGCGGAGACCATCAAGAATGTGCGCACAGCCACGGAAAGCT
TTGCTTCTGACCCCATCCTCTACCGGCCCGTTGCTGTGGCTCTAGACACTAAAGGACCTGAGATCCGAAC
TGGGCTCATCAAGGGCAGCGGCACTGCAGAGGTGGAGCTGAAGAAGGGAGCCACTCTCAAAATCACGCTG
GATAACGCCTACATGGAAAAGTGTGACGAGAACATCCTGTGGCTGGACTACAAGAACATCTGCAAGGTGG
TGGAAGTGGGCAGCAAGATCTACGTGGATGATGGGCTTATTTCTCTCCAGGTGAAGCAGAAAGGTGCCGA
CTTCCTGGTGACGGAGGTGGAAAATGGTGGCTCCTTGGGCAGCAAGAAGGGTGTGAACCTTCCTGGGGCT
GCTGTGGACTTGCCTGCTGTGTCGGAGAAGGACATCCAGGATCTGAAGTTTGGGGTCGAGCAGGATGTTG
ATATGGTGTTTGCGTCATTCATCCGCAAGGCATCTGATGTCCATGAAGTTAGGAAGGTCCTGGGAGAGAA
GGGAAAGAACATCAAGATTATCAGCAAAATCGAGAATCATGAGGGGGTTCGGAGGTTTGATGAAATCCTG
GAGGCCAGTGATGGGATCATGGTGGCTCGTGGTGATCTAGGCATTGAGATTCCTGCAGAGAAGGTCTTCC
TTGCTCAGAAGATGATGATTGGACGGTGCAACCGAGCTGGGAAGCCTGTCATCTGTGCTACTCAGATGCT
GGAGAGCATGATCAAGAAGCCCCGCCCCACTCGGGCTGAAGGCAGTGATGTGGCCAATGCAGTCCTGGAT
GGAGCCGACTGCATCATGCTGTCTGGAGAAACAGCCAAAGGGGACTATCCTCTGGAGGCTGTGCGCATGC
AGCACCTGATTGCCCGTGAGGCAGAGGCTGCCATCTACCACTTGCAATTATTTGAGGAACTCGAGCGCCT
GGCGCCCATTACCAGCGACCCCACAGAAGCCACCGCCGTGGGTGCCGTGGAGGCCTCCTTCAAGTGCTGC
AGTGGGGCCATAATCGTCCTCACCAAGTCTGGCAGGTCTGCTCACCAGGTGGCCAGATACCGCCCACGTG
CCCCCATCATTGCTGTGACCCGGAATCCCCAGACAGCTCGTCAGGCCCACCTGTACCGTGGCATCTTCCC
TGTGCTGTGCAAGGACCCAGTCCAGGAGGCCTGGGCTGAGGACGTGGACCTCCGGGTGAACTTTGCCATG
AATGTTGGCAAGGCCCGAGGCTTCTTCAAGAAGGGAGATGTGGTCATTGTGCTGACCGGATGGCGCCCTG
GCTCCGGCTTCACCAACACCATGCGTGTTGTTCCTGTGCCGTGAGGATCCGAATTCGAGCTCCGTCGACA
AGCTTGCGGCCGCACTCGAGCACCACCACCACCACCACTGAGATCCGGCTGCTAACAAAGCCCGAAAGGA
AGCTGAGTTGGCTGCTGCCACCGCTGAGCAATAACTAGCATAACCCCTTGGGGCCTCTAAACGGGTCTTG
AGGGGTTTTTTGCTGAAAGGAGGAACTATATCCGGATTGGCGAATGGG
[124 nt withheld, positions 1939-2062]
C
[91 nt withheld, positions 2064-2154]
A
[49 nt withheld, positions 2156-2204]
CCTTTGACGTTGGAGTCCACGTTCTTT
[37 nt withheld, positions 2232-2268]
ACCCTATCTCGGTCTATTCTTTTGATTTATAAGGGATTTTGCCGATTTCGGCCTATTGGTTAAAAAATGA
GCTGATTTAACAAAAATTTAACGCGAATTTTAACAAAATATTAACGCTTACAATTTAGGTGGCACTTTTC
GGGGAAATGTGCGCGGAACCCCTATTTGTTTATTTTTCTAAATACATTCAAATATGTATCCGCTCATGAA
TTAATTCTTAGAAAAACTCATCGAGCATCAAATGAAACTGCAATTTATTCATATCAGGATTATCAATACC
ATATTTTTGAAAAAGCCGTTTCTGTAATGAAGGAGAAAACTCACCGAGGCAGTTCCATAGGATGGCAAGA
TCCTGGTATCGGTCTGCGATTCCGACTCGTCCAACATCAATACAACCTATTAATTTCCCCTCGTCAAAAA
TAAGGTTATCAAGTGAGAAATCACCATGAGTGACGACTGAATCCGGTGAGAATGGCAAAAGTTTATGCAT
TTCTTTCCAGACTTGTTCAACAGGCCAGCCATTACGCTCGTCATCAAAATCACTCGCATCAACCAAACCG
TTATTCATTCGTGATTGCGCCTGAGCGAGACGAAATACGCGATCGCTGTTAAAAGGACAATTACAAACAG
GAATCGAATGCAACCGGCGCAGGAACACTGCCAGCGCATCAACAATATTTTCACCTGAATCAGGATATTC
TTCTAATACCTGGAATGCTGTTTTCCCGGGGATCGCAGTGGTGAGTAACCATGCATCATCAGGAGTACGG
ATAAAATGCTTGATGGTCGGAAGAGGCATAAATTCCGTCAGCCAGTTTAGTCTGACCATCTCATCTGTAA
CATCATTGGCAACGCTACCTTTGCCATGTTTCAGAAACAACTCTGGCGCATCGGGCTTCCCATACAATCG
ATAGATTGTCGCACCTGATTGCCCGACATTATCGCGAGCCCATTTATACCCATATAAATCAGCATCCATG
TTGGAATTTAATCGCGGCCTAGAGCAAGACGTTTCCCGTTGAATATGGCTCATAACACCCCTTGTATTAC
TGTTTATGTAAGCAGACAGTTTTATTGTTCATGACCAAAATCCCTTAACGTGAGTTTTCGTTCCACTGAG
CGTCAGACCCCGTAGAAAAGATCAAAGGATCTTCTTGAGATCCTTTTTTTCTGCGCGTAATCTGCTGCTT
GCAAACAAAAAAACCACCGCTACCAGCGGTGGTTTGTTTGCCGGATCAAGAGCTACCAACTCTTTTTCCG
AAGGTAACTGGCTTCAGCAGAGCGCAGATACCAAATACTGTCCTTCTAGTGTAGCCGTAGTTAGGCCACC
ACTTCAAGAACTCTGTAGCACCGCCTACATACCTCGCTCTGCTAATCCTGTTACCAGTGGCTGCTGCCAG
TGGCGATAAGTCGTGTCTTACCGGGTTGGACTCAAGACGATAGTTACCGGATAAGGCGCAGCGGTCGGGC
TGAACGGGGGGTTCGTGCACACAGCCCAGCTTGGAGCGAACGACCTACACCGAACTGAGATACCTACAGC
GTGAGCTATGAGAAAGCGCCACGCTTCCCGAAGGGAGAAAGGCGGACAGGTATCCGGTAAGCGGCAGGGT
CGGAACAGGAGAGCGCACGAGGGAGCTTCCAGGGGGAAACGCCTGGTATCTTTATAGTCCTGTCGGGTTT
CGCCACCTCTGACTTGAGCGTCGATTTTTGTGATGCTCGTCAGGGGGGCGGAGCCTATGGAAAAACGCCA
GCAACGCGGCCTTTTTACGGTTCCTGGCCTTTTGCTGGCCTTTTGCTCACATGTTCTTTCCTGCGTTATC
CCCTGATTCTGTGGATAACCGTATTACCGCCTTTGAGTGAGCTGATACCGCTCGCCGCAGCCGAACGACC
GAGCGCAGCGAGTCAGTGAGCGAGGAAGCGGAAGAGCGCCTGATGCGGTATTTTCTCCTTACGCATCTGT
GCGGTATTTCACACCGCAATGGTGCACTCTCAGTACAATCTGCTCTGATGCCGCATAGTTAAGCCAGTAT
ACACTCCGCTATCGCTACGTGACTGGGTCATGGCTGCGCCCCGACACCCGCCAACACCCGCTGACGCGCC
CTGACGGGCTTGTCTGCTCCCGGCATCCGCTTACAGACAAGCTGTGACCGTCTCCGGGAGCTGCATGTGT
CAGAGGTTTTCACCGTCATCACCGAAACGCGCGAGGCAGCTGCGGTAAAGCTCATCAGCGTGGTCGTGAA
GCGATTCACAGATGTCTGCCTGTTCATCCGCGTCCAGCTCGTTGAGTTTCTCCAGAAGCGTTAATGTCTG
GCTTCTGATAAAGCGGGCCATGTTAAGGGCGGTTTTTTCCTGTTTGGTCACTGATGCCTCCGTGTAAGGG
GGATTTCTGTTCATGGGGGTAATGATACCGATGAAACGAGAGAGGATGCTCACGATACGGGTTACTGATG
ATGAACATGCCCGGTTACTGGAACGTTGTGAGGGTAAACAACTGGCGGTATGGATGCGGCGGGACCAGAG
AAAAATCACTCAGGGTCAATGCCAGCGCTTCGTTAATACAGATGTAGGTGTTCCACAGGGTAGCCAGCAG
CATCCTGCGATGCAGATCCGGAACATAATGGTGCAGGGCGCTGACTTCCGCGTTTCCAGACTTTACGAAA
CACGGAAACCGAAGACCATTCATGTTGTTGCTCAGGTCGCAGACGTTTTGCAGCAGCAGTCGCTTCACGT
TCGCTCGCGTATCGGTGATTCATTCTGCTAACCAGTAAGGCAACCCCGCCAGCCTAGCCGGGTCCTCAAC
GACAGGAGCACGATCATGCGCACCCGTGGGGCCGCCATGCCGGCGATAATGGCCTGCTTCTCGCCGAAAC
GTTTGGTGGCGGGACCAGTGACGAAGGCTTGAGCGAGGGCGTGCAAGATTCCGAATACCGCAAGCGACAG
GCCGATCATCGTCGCGCTCCAGCGAAAGCGGTCCTCGCCGAAAATGACCCAGAGCGCTGCCGGCACCTGT
CCTACGAGTTGCATGATAAAGAAGACAGTCATAAGTGCGGCGACGATAGTCATGCCCCGCGCCCACCGGA
AGGAGCTGACTGGGTTGAAGGCTCTCAAGGGCATCGGTCGAGATCCCGGTGCCTAATGAGTGAGCTAACT
TACATTAATTGCGTTGCGCTCACTGCCCGCTTTCCAGTCGGGAAACCTGTCGTGCCAGCTGCATTAATGA
ATCGGCCAACGCGCGGGGAGAGGCGGTTTGCGTATTGGGCGCCAGGGTGGTTTTTCTTTTCACCAGTGAG
ACGGGCAACAGCTGATTGCCCTTCACCGCCTGGCCCTGAGAGAGTTGCAGCAAGCGGTCCACGCTGGTTT
GCCCCAGCAGGCGAAAATCCTGTTTGATGGTGGTTAACGGCGGGATATAACATGAGCTGTCTTCGGTATC
GTCGTATCCCACTACCGAGATATCCGCACCAACGCGCAGCCCGGACTCGGTAATGGCGCGCATTGCGCCC
AGCGCCATCTGATCGTTGGCAACCAGCATCGCAGTGGGAACGATGCCCTCATTCAGCATTTGCATGGTTT
GTTGAAAACCGGACATGGCACTCCAGTCGCCTTCCCGTTCCGCTATCGGCTGAATTTGATTGCGAGTGAG
ATATTTATGCCAGCCAGCCAGACGCAGACGCGCCGAGACAGAACTTAATGGGCCCGCTAACAGCGCGATT
TGCTGGTGACCCAATGCGACCAGATGCTCCACGCCCAGTCGCGTACCGTCTTCATGGGAGAAAATAATAC
TGTTGATGGGTGTCTGGTCAGAGACATCAAGAAATAACGCCGGAACATTAGTGCAGGCAGCTTCCACAGC
AATGGCATCCTGGTCATCCAGCGGATAGTTAATGATCAGCCCACTGACGCGTTGCGCGAGAAGATTGTGC
ACCGCCGCTTTACAGGCTTCGACGCCGCTTCGTTCTACCATCGACACCACCACGCTGGCACCCAGTTGAT
CGGCGCGAGATTTAATCGCCGCGACAATTTGCGACGGCGCGTGCAGGGCCAGACTGGAGGTGGCAACGCC
AATCAGCAACGACTGTTTGCCCGCCAGTTGTTGTGCCACGCGGTTGGGAATGTAATTCAGCTCCGCCATC
GCCGCTTCCACTTTTTCCCGCGTTTTCGCAGAAACGTGGCTGGCCTGGTTCACCACGCGGGAAACGGTCT
GATAAGAGACACCGGCATACTCTGCGACATCGTATAACGTTACTGGTTTCACATTCACCACCCTGAATTG
ACTCTCTTCCGGGCGCTATCATGCCATACCGCGAAAGGTTTTGCGCCATTCGATGGTGTCCGGGATCTCG
ACGCTCTCCCTTATGCGACTCCTGCATTAGGAAGCAGCCCAGTAGTAGGTTGAGGCCGTTGAGCACCGCC
GCCGCAAGGAATGGTGCATGCAAGGAGATGGCGCCCAACAGTCCCCCGGCCACGGGGCCTGCCACCATAC
CCACGCCGAAACAAGCGCTCATGAGCCCGAAGTGGCGAGCCCGATCTTCCCCATCGGTGATGTCGGCGAT
ATAGGCGCCAGCAACCGCACCTGTGGCGCCGGTGATGCCGGCCACGATGCGTCCGGCGTAGAGGATCGAG
ATCTCGATCCCGCGAAATTAATACGACTCACTATAGG
Features (pLannotate 1.2.2; 21 found; start..end, strand, type, name):
      1..25      +  protein_bind   lac operator: The lac repressor binds to the lac operator to inhibit transcription in E. coli. This inhibition can be relieved by adding lactose or isopropyl-β-D-thiogalactopyranoside (IPTG). lac repressor encoded by lacI
     40..62      +  RBS            RBS: efficient ribosome binding site from bacteriophage T7 gene 10 (Olins and Rangwala, 1989)
     81..97      +  CDS            capTEV™ (fragment): composite tag for in vivo biotinylation, TEV protease cleavage, and 6xHis tagging
    108..125     +  CDS            thrombin site: thrombin recognition and cleavage site
    129..1721    +  CDS            PKM: KPYM_HUMAN - Also known as OIP3, PK2, PK3, PKM2. Experimental evidence at protein level: Swiss-Prot protein existence level 1. Glycolytic enzyme that catalyzes the transfer of a phosphoryl group from phosphoenolpyruvate (PEP) to ADP, generating ATP (PubMed:15996096, PubMed:1854723). The ratio between the highly active tetrameric form and nearly inactive dimeric form determines whether glucose carbons are channeled to biosynthetic processes or used for glycolytic ATP production (PubMed:15996096, PubMed:1854723). The transition between the 2 forms contributes to the control of glycolysis and is
   1771..1788    +  CDS            9xHis (fragment): 9xHis affinity tag
   1798..1847    +  CDS            SET1 (fragment): solubility-enhancement tag derived from T7 phage gene 10B
   1855..1902    +  terminator     T7 terminator: transcription terminator for bacteriophage T7 RNA polymerase
   1939..2367    +  rep_origin     f1 ori (sequence partly withheld): f1 bacteriophage origin of replication; arrow indicates direction of (+) strand synthesis
   2420..2477    +  promoter       AmpR promoter (fragment): bla
   2486..3301    -  CDS            KanR: aminoglycoside phosphotransferase; aph(3')-Ia; confers resistance to kanamycin in bacteria or G418 (Geneticin®) in eukaryotes
   3423..4011    +  rep_origin     ori: high-copy-number ColE1/pMB1/pBR322/pUC origin of replication
   4197..4336    -  misc_feature   bom: basis of mobility region from pBR322
   4438..4629    -  CDS            rop: Rop protein, which maintains plasmids at low copy number; rop
   4646..5026    +  CDS            YPB1_ECOLX: Protein predicted: Swiss-Prot protein existence level 4. From Escherichia coli.
   5098..5389    -  CDS            TcR (fragment): tetracycline efflux protein; tet; confers resistance to tetracycline
   5404..5425    -  protein_bind   CAP binding site: CAP binding activates transcription in the presence of cAMP. E. coli catabolite activator protein
   5438..6520    -  CDS            lacI: lac repressor; lacI; The lac repressor binds to the lac operator to inhibit transcription in E. coli. This inhibition can be relieved by adding lactose or isopropyl-β-D-thiogalactopyranoside (IPTG).
   6521..6598    -  promoter       lacI promoter: lacI
   6606..6885    -  CDS            TcR (fragment): tetracycline efflux protein; tet; confers resistance to tetracycline
   6907..6925    +  promoter       T7 promoter: promoter for bacteriophage T7 RNA polymerase
