[The description below was written by a language model from this plasmid's Addgene catalogue record and pLannotate feature annotations shown in this document.]
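Description:
pET28a-PKM2-R399E is a bacterial expression plasmid of about 7 kb, built on the pET28a backbone, for producing a His-tagged point mutant of human pyruvate kinase M2 (PKM2) in E. coli. It is selected with kanamycin through an aminoglycoside phosphotransferase (KanR) gene. Replication relies on a ColE1/pBR322-type origin accompanied by the bom region and the rop gene, which normally holds copy number down; the catalogue lists copy number as unknown. An f1 origin is also present. The short tetracycline-resistance fragments in the annotation are pBR322-derived backbone remnants rather than functional markers.

The roughly 1.6 kb PKM2 coding sequence carrying the R399E substitution was inserted between the NdeI and BamHI sites, placing it in frame behind the backbone's N-terminal 6xHis tag and a thrombin cleavage site that allows the tag to be removed after purification. Transcription is driven by a T7 promoter with an adjacent lac operator, translation starts from the T7 gene 10 ribosome binding site, and a T7 terminator ends the transcript. The plasmid-borne lacI gene supplies repressor, so expression stays low until IPTG is added in a host that provides T7 RNA polymerase. The feature table also detects a downstream His-tag fragment, which corresponds to the optional C-terminal tag of pET28a. The record lists only the N-terminal tag as part of the fusion.

PKM2 is a glycolytic enzyme that interconverts between a highly active tetramer and a nearly inactive dimer. Judging from the associated study on exon-10 region mutations, allostery and nuclear translocation, the recombinant R399E protein is intended for biochemical comparison with the wild-type enzyme.
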