Addgene plasmid #122691: pET28a-PKM2-R399E
Purpose: Express His-tagged PKM2 (R399E) protein in bacteria.
Depositing lab: Wen-Ching Wang. Depositing organization: National Tsing Hua University. Publication: Mutations in the PKM2 exon-10 region are associated with reduced allostery and increased nuclear translocation. Chen TJ, Wang HJ, Liu JS, Cheng HH, Hsu SC, Wu MC, Lu CH, Wu YF, Wu JW, Liu YY, Kung HJ, Wang WC. Commun Biol. 2019 Mar 15;2:105. doi: 10.1038/s42003-019-0343-4. eCollection 2019. PubMed 30911680.
Backbone
  Vector backbone: pET28a
  Backbone size w/o insert (bp): 5400
  Total vector size (bp): 7000
  Vector type: Bacterial Expression
Growth in bacteria
  Bacterial resistance: Kanamycin, 50 μg/mL
  Growth temperature: 37°C
  Growth strain: DH5alpha
  Copy number: Unknown
Gene/Insert
  Gene/Insert name: Pyruvate kinase M2 isoform (alt name: PKM2)
  Species: H. sapiens (human)
  Insert size (bp): 1596
  Mutation: R399E
  Entrez Gene: PKM (a.k.a. CTHBP, HEL-S-30, OIP3, PK3, PKM2, TCB, THBP1, p58)
  Tag / fusion protein: 6His-tag (N terminal on backbone)
  Cloning method: Restriction Enzyme; 5′ cloning site NdeI (not destroyed); 3′ cloning site BamHI (not destroyed)
  Sequencing primers: 5′ T7; 3′ T7 terminator
Terms and licenses: Academic/Nonprofit Terms; Industry Terms: Not Available to Industry
How to cite: pET28a-PKM2-R399E was a gift from Wen-Ching Wang (Addgene plasmid # 122691 ; http://n2t.net/addgene:122691 ; RRID:Addgene_122691)
