>Addgene plasmid #122691 | pET28a-PKM2-R399E | depositor partial sequence | sequence record 234177 | PKM2 coding sequence
ATGTCGAAGCCCCATAGTGAAGCCGGGACTGCCTTCATTCAGACCCAGCAGCTGCACGCAGCCATGGCTG
ACACATTCCTGGAGCACATGTGCCGCCTGGACATTGATTCACCACCCATCACAGCCCGGAACACTGGCAT
CATCTGTACCATTGGCCCAGCTTCCCGATCAGTGGAGACGTTGAAGGAGATGATTAAGTCTGGAATGAAT
GTGGCTCGTCTGAACTTCTCTCATGGAACTCATGAGTACCATGCGGAGACCATCAAGAATGTGCGCACAG
CCACGGAAAGCTTTGCTTCTGACCCCATCCTCTACCGGCCCGTTGCTGTGGCTCTAGACACTAAAGGACC
TGAGATCCGAACTGGGCTCATCAAGGGCAGCGGCACTGCAGAGGTGGAGCTGAAGAAGGGAGCCACTCTC
AAAATCACGCTGGATAACGCCTACATGGAAAAGTGTGACGAGAACATCCTGTGGCTGGACTACAAGAACA
TCTGCAAGGTGGTGGAAGTGGGCAGCAAGATCTACGTGGATGATGGGCTTATTTCTCTCCAGGTGAAGCA
GAAAGGTGCCGACTTCCTGGTGACGGAGGTGGAAAATGGTGGCTCCTTGGGCAGCAAGAAGGGTGTGAAC
CTTCCTGGGGCTGCTGTGGACTTGCCTGCTGTGTCGGAGAAGGACATCCAGGATCTGAAGTTTGGGGTCG
AGCAGGATGTTGATATGGTGTTTGCGTCATTCATCCGCAAGGCATCTGATGTCCATGAAGTTAGGAAGGT
CCTGGGAGAGAAGGGAAAGAACATCAAGATTATCAGCAAAATCGAGAATCATGAGGGGGTTCGGAGGTTT
GATGAAATCCTGGAGGCCAGTGATGGGATCATGGTGGCTCGTGGTGATCTAGGCATTGAGATTCCTGCAG
AGAAGGTCTTCCTTGCTCAGAAGATGATGATTGGACGGTGCAACCGAGCTGGGAAGCCTGTCATCTGTGC
TACTCAGATGCTGGAGAGCATGATCAAGAAGCCCCGCCCCACTCGGGCTGAAGGCAGTGATGTGGCCAAT
GCAGTCCTGGATGGAGCCGACTGCATCATGCTGTCTGGAGAAACAGCCAAAGGGGACTATCCTCTGGAGG
CTGTGCGCATGCAGCACCTGATTGCCCGTGAGGCAGAGGCTGCCATCTACCACTTGCAATTATTTGAGGA
ACTCGAGCGCCTGGCGCCCATTACCAGCGACCCCACAGAAGCCACCGCCGTGGGTGCCGTGGAGGCCTCC
TTCAAGTGCTGCAGTGGGGCCATAATCGTCCTCACCAAGTCTGGCAGGTCTGCTCACCAGGTGGCCAGAT
ACCGCCCACGTGCCCCCATCATTGCTGTGACCCGGAATCCCCAGACAGCTCGTCAGGCCCACCTGTACCG
TGGCATCTTCCCTGTGCTGTGCAAGGACCCAGTCCAGGAGGCCTGGGCTGAGGACGTGGACCTCCGGGTG
AACTTTGCCATGAATGTTGGCAAGGCCCGAGGCTTCTTCAAGAAGGGAGATGTGGTCATTGTGCTGACCG
GATGGCGCCCTGGCTCCGGCTTCACCAACACCATGCGTGTTGTTCCTGTGCCGTGA
